>Addgene plasmid #82828 | pDONR223_CTNNB1_p.F777S | addgene full sequence | sequence record 161502 | Addgene NGS Result
CACATGTTCTTTCCTGCGTTATCCCCTGATTCTGTGGATAACCGTATTACCGCCTTTGAGTGAGCTGATA
CCGCTCGCCGCAGCCGAACGACCGAGCGCAGCGAGTCAGTGAGCGAGGAAGCGGAAGAGCGCCCAATACG
CAAACCGCCTCTCCCCGCGCGTTGGCCGATTCATTAATGCAGCTGGCACGACAGGTTTCCCGACTGGAAA
GCGGGCAGTGAGCGCAACGCAATTAATACGCGTACCGCTAGCCAGGAAGAGTTTGTAGAAACGCAAAAAG
GCCATCCGTCAGGATGGCCTTCTGCTTAGTTTGATGCCTGGCAGTTTATGGCGGGCGTCCTGCCCGCCAC
CCTCCGGGCCGTTGCTTCACAACGTTCAAATCCGCTCCCGGCGGATTTGTCCTACTCAGGAGAGCGTTCA
CCGACAAACAACAGATAAAACGAAAGGCCCAGTCTTCCGACTGAGCCTTTCGTTTTATTTGATGCCTGGC
AGTTCCCTACTCTCGCGTTAACGCTAGCATGGATGTTTTCCCAGTCACGACGTTGTAAAACGACGGCCAG
TCTTAAGCTCGGGCCCCAAATAATGATTTTATTTTGACTGATAGTGACCTGTTCGTTGCAACAAATTGAT
GAGCAATGCTTTTTTATAATGCCAACTTTGTACAAAAAAGTTGGCACCATGGCTACTCAAGCTGATTTGA
TGGAGTTGGACATGGCCATGGAACCAGACAGAAAAGCGGCTGTTAGTCACTGGCAGCAACAGTCTTACCT
GGACTCTGGAATCCATTCTGGTGCCACTACCACAGCTCCTTCTCTGAGTGGTAAAGGCAATCCTGAGGAA
GAGGATGTGGATACCTCCCAAGTCCTGTATGAGTGGGAACAGGGATTTTCTCAGTCCTTCACTCAAGAAC
AAGTAGCTGATATTGATGGACAGTATGCAATGACTCGAGCTCAGAGGGTACGAGCTGCTATGTTCCCTGA
GACATTAGATGAGGGCATGCAGATCCCATCTACACAGTTTGATGCTGCTCATCCCACTAATGTCCAGCGT
TTGGCTGAACCATCACAGATGCTGAAA
[1614 nt withheld, positions 1078-2691]
AAACGGCTTTCAGTTGAGCTGACCAGCTCTCTCTTCAGAACAGAGCCAATGGCTTGGAATGAGACTGCTG
ATCTTGGACTTGATATTGGTGCCCAGGGAGAACCCCTTGGATATCGCCAGGATGATCCTAGCTATCGTTC
TTTTCACTCTGGTGGATATGGCCAGGATGCCTTGGGTATGGACCCCATGATGGAACATGAGATGGGTGGC
CACCACCCTGGTGCTGACTATCCAGTTGATGGGCTGCCAGATCTGGGGCATGCCCAGGACCTCATGGATG
GGCTGCCTCCAGGTGACAGCAATCAGCTGGCCTGGTCTGATACTGACCTGTGATTGCCAACTTTCTTGTA
CAAAGTTGGCATTATAAGAAAGCATTGCTTATCAATTTGTTGCAACGAACAGGTCACTATCAGTCAAAAT
AAAATCATTATTTGCCATCCAGCTGATATCCCCTATAGTGAGTCGTATTACATGGTCATAGCTGTTTCCT
GGCAGCTCTGGCCCGTGTCTCAAAATCTCTGATGTTACATTGCACAAGATAAAAATATATCATCATGCCT
CCTCTAGACCAGCCAGGACAGAAATGCCTCGACTTCGCTGCTACCCAAGGTTGCCGGGTGACGCACACCG
TGGAAACGGATGAAGGCACGAACCCAGTGGACATAAGCCTGTTCGGTTCGTAAGCTGTAATGCAAGTAGC
GTATGCGCTCACGCAACTGGTCCAGAACCTTGACCGAACGCAGCGGTGGTAACGGCGCAGTGGCGGTTTT
CATGGCTTGTTATGACTGTTTTTTTGGGGTACAGTCTATGCCTCGGGCATCCAAGCAGCAAGCGCGTTAC
GCCGTGGGTCGATGTTTGATGTTATGGAGCAGCAACGATGTTACGCAGCAGGGCAGTCGCCCTAAAACAA
AGTTAAACATTATGAGGGAAGCGGTGATCGCCGAAGTATCGACTCAACTATCAGAGGTAGTTGGCGTCAT
CGAGCGCCATCTCGAACCGACGTTGCTGGCCGTACATTTGTACGGCTCCGCAGTGGATGGCGGCCTGAAG
CCACACAGTGATATTGATTTGCTGGTTACGGTGACCGTAAGGCTTGATGAAACAACGCGGCGAGCTTTGA
TCAACGACCTTTTGGAAACTTCGGCTTCCCCTGGAGAGAGCGAGATTCTCCGCGCTGTAGAAGTCACCAT
TGTTGTGCACGACGACATCATTCCGTGGCGTTATCCAGCTAAGCGCGAACTGCAATTTGGAGAATGGCAG
CGCAATGACATTCTTGCAGGTATCTTCGAGCCAGCCACGATCGACATTGATCTGGCTATCTTGCTGACAA
AAGCAAGAGAACATAGCGTTGCCTTGGTAGGTCCAGCGGCGGAGGAACTCTTTGATCCGGTTCCTGAACA
GGATCTATTTGAGGCGCTAAATGAAACCTTAACGCTATGGAACTCGCCGCCCGACTGGGCTGGCGATGAG
CGAAATGTAGTGCTTACGTTGTCCCGCATTTGGTACAGCGCAGTAACCGGCAAAATCGCGCCGAAGGATG
TCGCTGCCGACTGGGCAATGGAGCGCCTGCCGGCCCAGTATCAGCCCGTCATACTTGAAGCTAGACAGGC
TTATCTTGGACAAGAAGAAGATCGCTTGGCCTCGCGCGCAGATCAGTTGGAAGAATTTGTCCACTACGTG
AAAGGCGAGATCACCAAGGTAGTCGGCAAATAACCCTCGAGCCACCCATGACCAAAATCCCTTAACGTGA
GTTACGCGTCGTTCCACTGAGCGTCAGACCCCGTAGAAAAGATCAAAGGATCTTCTTGAGATCCTTTTTT
TCTGCGCGTAATCTGCTGCTTGCAAACAAAAAAACCACCGCTACCAGCGGTGGTTTGTTTGCCGGATCAA
GAGCTACCAACTCTTTTTCCGAAGGTAACTGGCTTCAGCAGAGCGCAGATACCAAATACTGTTCTTCTAG
TGTAGCCGTAGTTAGGCCACCACTTCAAGAACTCTGTAGCACCGCCTACATACCTCGCTCTGCTAATCCT
GTTACCAGTGGCTGCTGCCAGTGGCGATAAGTCGTGTCTTACCGGGTTGGACTCAAGACGATAGTTACCG
GATAAGGCGCAGCGGTCGGGCTGAACGGGGGGTTCGTGCACACAGCCCAGCTTGGAGCGAACGACCTACA
CCGAACTGAGATACCTACAGCGTGAGCTATGAGAAAGCGCCACGCTTCCCGAAGGGAGAAAGGCGGACAG
GTATCCGGTAAGCGGCAGGGTCGGAACAGGAGAGCGCACGAGGGAGCTTCCAGGGGGAAACGCCTGGTAT
CTTTATAGTCCTGTCGGGTTTCGCCACCTCTGACTTGAGCGTCGATTTTTGTGATGCTCGTCAGGGGGGC
GGAGCCTATGGAAAAACGCCAGCAACGCGGCCTTTTTACGGTTCCTGGCCTTTTGCTGGCCTTTTGCT
Features (pLannotate 1.2.2; 13 found; start..end, strand, type, name):
      1..127     +  rep_origin     RSF ori (fragment): Plasmids containing the RSF 1030 origin of replication can be propagated in E. coli cells that contain additional plasmids with compatible origins.
    129..221     +  CDS            lacI (fragment): lac repressor; lacI; The lac repressor binds to the lac operator to inhibit transcription in E. coli. This inhibition can be relieved by adding lactose or isopropyl-β-D-thiogalactopyranoside (IPTG).
    276..303     -  terminator     rrnB T2 terminator: transcription terminator T2 from the E. coli rrnB gene
    435..478     +  terminator     rrnB T1 terminator: Escherichia coli rrnB; transcription terminator T1 from the E. coli rrnB gene
    525..561     -  CDS            lacZα (fragment): LacZα fragment of β-galactosidase; lacZ fragment
    578..673     +  protein_bind   attL3: mutant version of attL; recombination site for the Gateway® LR reaction LR Clonase™
    679..3021    +  CDS            β-catenin (sequence partly withheld): human cadherin-associated protein that also plays a role in the canonical Wnt signaling pathway; Homo sapiens CTNNB1; also known as catenin beta-1
   3029..3124    -  protein_bind   attL3: mutant version of attL; recombination site for the Gateway® LR reaction LR Clonase™
   3143..3161    -  promoter       T7 promoter: promoter for bacteriophage T7 RNA polymerase
   3351..3374    +  promoter       Pc promoter (fragment): intI1 (promoter lies within the coding sequence); class 1 integron promoter
   3550..3606    +  CDS            GmR (fragment): gentamycin acetyltransferase; aacC1; confers resistance to gentamycin
   3613..4404    +  CDS            SmR: aminoglycoside adenylyltransferase (Murphy, 1985); aadA; confers resistance to spectinomycin and streptomycin
   4497..5085    +  rep_origin     ori: high-copy-number ColE1/pMB1/pBR322/pUC origin of replication
