[The description below was written by a language model from this plasmid's Addgene catalogue record and pLannotate feature annotations shown in this document.]
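Description:
pDONR223_CTNNB1_p.F777S is a Gateway entry clone built on the Invitrogen pDONR223 backbone, carrying the human CTNNB1 open reading frame (β-catenin, a cadherin-associated protein that also acts in canonical Wnt signalling) with the missense substitution F777S. The roughly 5.1 kb plasmid is propagated in E. coli at high copy from a ColE1/pUC-type origin. It is selected with spectinomycin through the aadA aminoglycoside adenylyltransferase gene (SmR), which appears to be driven by an upstream integron-derived Pc promoter fragment. The annotation software also reports short fragments resembling an RSF origin, lacI, lacZα and a gentamicin resistance gene. These are partial matches in the backbone rather than functional elements.

The β-catenin coding sequence sits between two attL recombination sites in opposite orientation. The automated annotation labels both as attL3, whereas a Gateway entry clone normally has two distinct attL sites that give directional transfer, so these labels should be treated with caution. rrnB T1 and T2 terminators lie upstream of the cassette and insulate it from read-through transcription. No promoter is provided for expressing the insert; the only nearby promoter is a T7 promoter located beyond the 3′ att site on the reverse strand. The clone is in "closed" format, with a stop codon immediately after the ORF, so LR recombination into a destination vector gives native or N-terminally tagged protein but not C-terminal fusions.

The plasmid belongs to the Target Accelerator Plasmid Collection. It serves as a shuttle for moving this mutant allele into expression vectors, in the context of high-throughput functional phenotyping of somatic mutations found in lung cancer.
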