Addgene plasmid #82828: pDONR223_CTNNB1_p.F777S
Purpose: Gateway Donor vector containing CTNNB1, part of the Target Accelerator Plasmid Collection.
Depositing lab: Jesse Boehm & Matthew Meyerson & David Root. Depositing organization: Broad Institute. Publication: High-throughput Phenotyping of Lung Cancer Somatic Mutations. Berger AH, Brooks AN, Wu X, Shrestha Y, Chouinard C, Piccioni F, Bagul M, Kamburov A, Imielinski M, Hogstrom L, Zhu C, Yang X, Pantel S, Sakai R, Watson J, Kaplan N, Campbell JD, Singh S, Root DE, Narayan R, Natoli T, Lahr DL, Tirosh I, Tamayo P, Getz G, Wong B, Doench J, Subramanian A, Golub TR, Meyerson M, Boehm JS. Cancer Cell. 2016 Aug 8;30(2):214-28. doi: 10.1016/j.ccell.2016.06.022. Epub 2016 Jul 28. PubMed 27478040.
Backbone
  Vector backbone: pDONR223
  Backbone manufacturer: Invitrogen
  Vector type: Gateway Entry vector
Growth in bacteria
  Bacterial resistance: Spectinomycin, 50 μg/mL
  Growth temperature: 37°C
  Growth strain: DH5alpha
  Copy number: High Copy
Gene/Insert
  Gene/Insert name: CTNNB1
  Species: H. sapiens (human)
  Mutation: F777S
  GenBank ID: NM_001904
  Entrez Gene: CTNNB1 (a.k.a. CTNNB, EVR7, MRD19, NEDSDV, armadillo)
  Promoter: None
  Cloning method: Gateway Cloning
  Sequencing primers: 5′ M13pUC-fwd; 3′ M13-Rev
Terms and licenses: Academic/Nonprofit Terms; Industry Terms: Not Available to Industry
Depositor comments: CLOSED (stop codon immediately follows insert)
How to cite: pDONR223_CTNNB1_p.F777S was a gift from Jesse Boehm & Matthew Meyerson & David Root (Addgene plasmid # 82828 ; http://n2t.net/addgene:82828 ; RRID:Addgene_82828)
