>Addgene plasmid #82828 | pDONR223_CTNNB1_p.F777S | depositor partial sequence | sequence record 157554 | Insert sequence
ATGGCTACTCAAGCTGATTTGATGGAGTTGGACATGGCCATGGAACCAGACAGAAAAGCGGCTGTTAGTC
ACTGGCAGCAACAGTCTTACCTGGACTCTGGAATCCATTCTGGTGCCACTACCACAGCTCCTTCTCTGAG
TGGTAAAGGCAATCCTGAGGAAGAGGATGTGGATACCTCCCAAGTCCTGTATGAGTGGGAACAGGGATTT
TCTCAGTCCTTCACTCAAGAACAAGTAGCTGATATTGATGGACAGTATGCAATGACTCGAGCTCAGAGGG
TACGAGCTGCTATGTTCCCTGAGACATTAGATGAGGGCATGCAGATCCCATCTACACAGTTTGATGCTGC
TCATCCCACTAATGTCCAGCGTTTGGCTGAACCATCACAGATGCTGAAA
[1614 nt withheld, positions 400-2013]
AAACGGCTTTCAGTTGAGCTGACCAGCTCTCTCTTCAGAACAGAGCCAATGGCTTGGAATGAGACTGCTG
ATCTTGGACTTGATATTGGTGCCCAGGGAGAACCCCTTGGATATCGCCAGGATGATCCTAGCTATCGTTC
TTTTCACTCTGGTGGATATGGCCAGGATGCCTTGGGTATGGACCCCATGATGGAACATGAGATGGGTGGC
CACCACCCTGGTGCTGACTATCCAGTTGATGGGCTGCCAGATCTGGGGCATGCCCAGGACCTCATGGATG
GGCTGCCTCCAGGTGACAGCAATCAGCTGGCCTGGTCTGATACTGACCTGTAA
